>Addgene plasmid #133428 | pGEX-2TKN-bp1 | addgene full sequence | sequence record 267690 | Addgene NGS Result
CACACCGCATAAATTCCGACACCATCGAATGGCGCAAAACCTTTCGCGGTATGGCATGATAGCGCCCGGA
AGAGAGTCAATTCAGGGTGGTGAATGTGAAACCAGTAACGTTATACGATGTCGCAGAGTATGCCGGTGTC
TCTTATCAGACCGTTTCCCGCGTGGTGAACCAGGCCAGCCACGTTTCTGCGAAAACGCGGGAAAAAGTGG
AAGCGGCGATGGCGGAGCTGAATTACATTCCCAACCGCGTGGCACAACAACTGGCGGGCAAACAGTCGTT
GCTGATTGGCGTTGCCACCTCCAGTCTGGCCCTGCACGCGCCGTCGCAAATTGTCGCGGCGATTAAATCT
CGCGCCGATCAACTGGGTGCCAGCGTGGTGGTGTCGATGGTAGAACGAAGCGGCGTCGAAGCCTGTAAAG
CGGCGGTGCACAATCTTCTCGCGCAACGCGTCAGTGGGCTGATCATTAACTATCCGCTGGATGACCAGGA
TGCCATTGCTGTGGAAGCTGCCTGCACTAATGTTCCGGCGTTATTTCTTGATGTCTCTGACCAGACACCC
ATCAACAGTATTATTTTCTCCCATGAAGACGGTACGCGACTGGGCGTGGAGCATCTGGTCGCATTGGGTC
ACCAGCAAATCGCGCTGTTAGCGGGCCCATTAAGTTCTGTCTCGGCGCGTCTGCGTCTGGCTGGCTGGCA
TAAATATCTCACTCGCAATCAAATTCAGCCGATAGCGGAACGGGAAGGCGACTGGAGTGCCATGTCCGGT
TTTCAACAAACCATGCAAATGCTGAATGAGGGCATCGTTCCCACTGCGATGCTGGTTGCCAACGATCAGA
TGGCGCTGGGCGCAATGCGCGCCATTACCGAGTCCGGGCTGCGCGTTGGTGCGGATATCTCGGTAGTGGG
ATACGACGATACCGAAGACAGCTCATGTTATATCCCGCCGTTAACCACCATCAAACAGGATTTTCGCCTG
CTGGGGCAAACCAGCGTGGACCGCTTGCTGCAACTCTCTCAGGGCCAGGCGGTGAAGGGCAATCAGCTGT
TGCCCGTCTCACTGGTGAAAAGAAAAACCACCCTGGCGCCCAATACGCAAACCGCCTCTCCCCGCGCGTT
GGCCGATTCATTAATGCAGCTGGCACGACAGGTTTCCCGACTGGAAAGCGGGCAGTGAGCGCAACGCAAT
TAATGTAAGTTAGCTCACTCATTAGGCACCCCAGGCTTTACACTTTATGCTTCCGGCTCGTATGTTGTGT
GGAATTGTGAGCGGATAACAATTTCACACAGGAAACAGCTATGACCATGATTACGGATTCACTGGCCGTC
GTTTTACAACGTCGTGACTGGGAAAACCCTGGCGTTACCCAACTTAATCGCCTTGCAGCACATCCCCCTT
TCGCCAGCTGGCGTAATAGCGAAGAGGCCCGCACCGATCGCCCTTCCCAACAGTTGCGCAGCCTGAATGG
CGAATGGCGCTTTGCCTGGTTTCCGGCACCAGAAGCGGTGCCGGAAAGCTGGCTGGAGTGCGATCTTCCT
GAGGCCGATACTGTCGTCGTCCCCTCAAACTGGCAGATGCACGGTTACGATGCGCCCATCTACACCAACG
TGACCTATCCCATTACGGTCAATCCGCCGTTTGTTCCCACGGAGAATCCGACGGGTTGTTACTCGCTCAC
ATTTAATGTTGATGAAAGCTGGCTACAGGAAGGCCAGACGCGAATTATTTTTGATGGCGTTGGAATTAGC
TTATCGACTGCACGGTGCACCAATGCTTCTGGCGTCAGGCAGCCATCGGAAGCTGTGGTATGGCTGTGCA
GGTCGTAAATCACTGCATAATTCGTGTCGCTCAAGGCGCACTCCCGTTCTGGATAATGTTTTTTGCGCCG
ACATCATAACGGTTCTGGCAAATATTCTGAAATGAGCTGTTGACAATTAATCATCGGCTCGTATAATGTG
TGGAATTGTGAGCGGATAACAATTTCACACAGGAAACAGTATTCATGTCCCCTATACTAGGTTATTGGAA
AATTAAGGGCCTTGTGCAACCCACTCGACTTCTTTTGGAATATCTTGAAGAAAAATATGAAGAGCATTTG
TATGAGCGCGATGAAGGTGATAAATGGCGAAACAAAAAGTTTGAATTGGGTTTGGAGTTTCCCAATCTTC
CTTATTATATTGATGGTGATGTTAAATTAACACAGTCTATGGCCATCATACGTTATATAGCTGACAAGCA
CAACATGTTGGGTGGTTGTCCAAAAGAGCGTGCAGAGATTTCAATGCTTGAAGGAGCGGTTTTGGATATT
AGATACGGTGTTTCGAGAATTGCATATAGTAAAGACTTTGAAACTCTCAAAGTTGATTTTCTTAGCAAGC
TACCTGAAATGCTGAAAATGTTCGAAGATCGTTTATGTCATAAAACATATTTAAATGGTGATCATGTAAC
CCATCCTGACTTCATGTTGTATGACGCTCTTGATGTTGTTTTATACATGGACCCAATGTGCCTGGATGCG
TTCCCAAAATTAGTTTGTTTTAAAAAACGTATTGAAGCTATCCCACAAATTGATAAGTACTTGAAATCCA
GCAAGTATATAGCATGGCCTTTGCAGGGCTGGCAAGCCACGTTTGGTGGTGGCGACCATCCTCCAAAATC
GGATCTGGTTCCGCGTGGATCTCGTCGTGCATCTGTTGGATCCATGGCGCATATGGACGAGCCACCCTTC
AGCGAGGCGGCTTTGGAGCAGGCGCTGGGCGAGCCGTGCGATCTGGACGCGGCGCTGCTGACCGACATCG
AAGACATGCTTCAGCTTATCAACAACCAAGACAGTGACTTCCCTGGCCTATTTGACCCACCCTAGTAGGA
ATTCATCGTGACTGACTGACGATCTGCCTCGCGCGTTTCGGTGATGACGGTGAAAACCTCTGACACATGC
AGCTCCCGGAGACGGTCACAGCTTGTCTGTAAGCGGATGCCGGGAGCAGACAAGCCCGTCAGGGCGCGTC
AGCGGGTGTTGGCGGGTGTCGGGGCGCAGCCATGACCCAGTCACGTAGCGATAGCGGAGTGTATAATTCT
TGAAGACGAAAGGGCCTCGTGATACGCCTATTTTTATAGGTTAATGTCATGATAATAATGGTTTCTTAGA
CGTCAGGTGGCACTTTTCGGGGAAATGTGCGCGGAACCCCTATTTGTTTATTTTTCTAAATACATTCAAA
TATGTATCCGCTCATGAGACAATAACCCTGATAAATGCTTCAATAATATTGAAAAAGGAAGAGTATGAGT
ATTCAACATTTCCGTGTCGCCCTTATTCCCTTTTTTGCGGCATTTTGCCTTCCTGTTTTTGCTCACCCAG
AAACGCTGGTGAAAGTAAAAGATGCTGAAGATCAGTTGGGTGCACGAGTGGGTTACATCGAACTGGATCT
CAACAGCGGTAAGATCCTTGAGAGTTTTCGCCCCGAAGAACGTTTTCCAATGATGAGCACTTTTAAAGTT
CTGCTATGTGGCGCGGTATTATCCCGTGTTGACGCCGGGCAAGAGCAACTCGGTCGCCGCATACACTATT
CTCAGAATGACTTGGTTGAGTACTCACCAGTCACAGAAAAGCATCTTACGGATGGCATGACAGTAAGAGA
ATTATGCAGTGCTGCCATAACCATGAGTGATAACACTGCGGCCAACTTACTTCTGACAACGATCGGAGGA
CCGAAGGAGCTAACCGCTTTTTTGCACAACATGGGGGATCATGTAACTCGCCTTGATCGTTGGGAACCGG
AGCTGAATGAAGCCATACCAAACGACGAGCGTGACACCACGATGCCTGCAGCAATGGCAACAACGTTGCG
CAAACTATTAACTGGCGAACTACTTACTCTAGCTTCCCGGCAACAATTAATAGACTGGATGGAGGCGGAT
AAAGTTGCAGGACCACTTCTGCGCTCGGCCCTTCCGGCTGGCTGGTTTATTGCTGATAAATCTGGAGCCG
GTGAGCGTGGGTCTCGCGGTATCATTGCAGCACTGGGGCCAGATGGTAAGCCCTCCCGTATCGTAGTTAT
CTACACGACGGGGAGTCAGGCAACTATGGATGAACGAAATAGACAGATCGCTGAGATAGGTGCCTCACTG
ATTAAGCATTGGTAACTGTCAGACCAAGTTTACTCATATATACTTTAGATTGATTTAAAACTTCATTTTT
AATTTAAAAGGATCTAGGTGAAGATCCTTTTTGATAATCTCATGACCAAAATCCCTTAACGTGAGTTTTC
GTTCCACTGAGCGTCAGACCCCGTAGAAAAGATCAAAGGATCTTCTTGAGATCCTTTTTTTCTGCGCGTA
ATCTGCTGCTTGCAAACAAAAAAACCACCGCTACCAGCGGTGGTTTGTTTGCCGGATCAAGAGCTACCAA
CTCTTTTTCCGAAGGTAACTGGCTTCAGCAGAGCGCAGATACCAAATACTGTCCTTCTAGTGTAGCCGTA
GTTAGGCCACCACTTCAAGAACTCTGTAGCACCGCCTACATACCTCGCTCTGCTAATCCTGTTACCAGTG
GCTGCTGCCAGTGGCGATAAGTCGTGTCTTACCGGGTTGGACTCAAGACGATAGTTACCGGATAAGGCGC
AGCGGTCGGGCTGAACGGGGGGTTCGTGCACACAGCCCAGCTTGGAGCGAACGACCTACACCGAACTGAG
ATACCTACAGCGTGAGCTATGAGAAAGCGCCACGCTTCCCGAAGGGAGAAAGGCGGACAGGTATCCGGTA
AGCGGCAGGGTCGGAACAGGAGAGCGCACGAGGGAGCTTCCAGGGGGAAACGCCTGGTATCTTTATAGTC
CTGTCGGGTTTCGCCACCTCTGACTTGAGCGTCGATTTTTGTGATGCTCGTCAGGGGGGCGGAGCCTATG
GAAAAACGCCAGCAACGCGGCCTTTTTACGGTTCCTGGCCTTTTGCTGGCCTTTTGCTCACATGTTCTTT
CCTGCGTTATCCCCTGATTCTGTGGATAACCGTATTACCGCCTTTGAGTGAGCTGATACCGCTCGCCGCA
GCCGAACGACCGAGCGCAGCGAGTCAGTGAGCGAGGAAGCGGAAGAGCGCCTGATGCGGTATTTTCTCCT
TACGCATCTGTGCGGTATTT
Features (pLannotate 1.2.2; 17 found; start..end, strand, type, name):
     18..95      +  promoter       lacI promoter: lacI
     96..1178    +  CDS            lacI: lac repressor; lacI; The lac repressor binds to the lac operator to inhibit transcription in E. coli. This inhibition can be relieved by adding lactose or isopropyl-β-D-thiogalactopyranoside (IPTG).
   1191..1212    +  protein_bind   CAP binding site: CAP binding activates transcription in the presence of cAMP. E. coli catabolite activator protein
   1227..1257    +  promoter       lac promoter: promoter for the E. coli lac operon
   1265..1281    +  protein_bind   lac operator: The lac repressor binds to the lac operator to inhibit transcription in E. coli. This inhibition can be relieved by adding lactose or isopropyl-β-D-thiogalactopyranoside (IPTG). lac repressor encoded by lacI
   1301..1474    +  CDS            lacZα: LacZα fragment of β-galactosidase; lacZ fragment
   1738..1854    -  CDS            yciV (fragment): RNAAM_ECOLI - Also known as trpH From Escherichia coli (strain K12).
   1930..1958    +  promoter       tac promoter: strong E. coli promoter; hybrid between the trp and lac UV5 promoters
   1966..1982    +  protein_bind   lac operator: The lac repressor binds to the lac operator to inhibit transcription in E. coli. This inhibition can be relieved by adding lactose or isopropyl-β-D-thiogalactopyranoside (IPTG). lac repressor encoded by lacI
   2005..2658    +  CDS            GST26_SCHJA: Experimental evidence at protein level: Swiss-Prot protein existence level 1. GST isoenzymes appear to play a central role in the parasite detoxification system. Other functions are also suspected including a role in increasing the solubility of haematin in the parasite gut. From Schistosoma japonicum (Blood fluke).
   2713..2862    +  CDS            SREBF1 (fragment): SRBP1_HUMAN - Also known as BHLHD1, SREBP1 From Homo sapiens (Human).
   2894..2933    +  CDS            rop (fragment): Rop protein, which maintains plasmids at low copy number; rop
   3035..3075    +  misc_feature   bom (fragment): basis of mobility region from pBR322
   3180..3284    +  promoter       AmpR promoter: bla
   3285..4145    +  CDS            AmpR: β-lactamase; bla; confers resistance to ampicillin, carbenicillin, and related antibiotics
   4316..4904    +  rep_origin     ori: high-copy-number ColE1/pMB1/pBR322/pUC origin of replication
   5090..11      -  misc_feature   bom (fragment) (across the origin): basis of mobility region from pBR322
