[The description below was written by a language model from this plasmid's Addgene catalogue record and pLannotate feature annotations shown in this document.]
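Description:
pGEX-2TKN-bp1 is a bacterial expression plasmid of about 5.1 kb built on the pGEX-2TKN backbone. It is designed to produce a short N-terminal fragment of human SREBF1 as a glutathione S-transferase (GST) fusion protein in E. coli. The plasmid replicates from a ColE1/pMB1-type origin and is selected with ampicillin through the β-lactamase (AmpR) gene and its own promoter. The record lists the copy number as unknown. Small remnants of the pBR322 rop and bom regions, a lacZα segment with its lac promoter and operator, and a fragment of an E. coli gene are also annotated. These are carry-over backbone sequences rather than functional parts of the payload.

The expression cassette is driven by the tac promoter, a strong hybrid of the trp and lac UV5 promoters, followed by a lac operator. A plasmid-borne lacI gene supplies lac repressor, so transcription stays off until it is induced with IPTG. Downstream lies the Schistosoma japonicum GST coding sequence, followed after a short linker by the 150 bp "BP1" insert encoding amino acids 1–50 of SREBP1a. The feature table does not annotate the linker, so the record does not confirm any protease cleavage or kinase sites there, and the cloning sites are listed as unknown.

The GST moiety allows affinity capture of the fusion on glutathione resin, which suits both purification and pull-down assays. The associated publication concerns an ARC/Mediator subunit needed for SREBP control of cholesterol and lipid homeostasis, so the fusion was probably used to study protein interactions of this SREBP1a region, though the record does not state the specific application.
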