Addgene plasmid #133428: pGEX-2TKN-bp1
Purpose: Human BP1 fragment of SREBF1 in vector for bacterial expression of GST fusion protein.
Depositing lab: Gerhard Wagner. Depositing organization: Harvard Medical School. Publication: An ARC/Mediator subunit required for SREBP control of cholesterol and lipid homeostasis. Yang F, Vought BW, Satterlee JS, Walker AK, Jim Sun ZY, Watts JL, DeBeaumont R, Saito RM, Hyberts SG, Yang S, Macol C, Iyer L, Tjian R, van den Heuvel S, Hart AC, Wagner G, Naar AM. Nature. 2006 Aug 10;442(7103):700-4. doi: 10.1038/nature04942. Epub 2006 Jun 21. PubMed 16799563.
Backbone
  Vector backbone: pGEX-2TKN
  Vector type: Bacterial Expression
Growth in bacteria
  Bacterial resistance: Ampicillin, 100 μg/mL
  Growth temperature: 37°C
  Growth strain: DH5alpha
  Copy number: Unknown
Gene/Insert
  Gene/Insert name: SREBF1
  Species: H. sapiens (human)
  Insert size (bp): 150
  Mutation: SREBP1a amino acids 1-50 fused to GST
  Entrez Gene: SREBF1 (a.k.a. HMD, IFAP2, SREBP1, bHLHd1)
  Cloning method: Restriction Enzyme; 5′ cloning site Unknown (unknown if destroyed)
Terms and licenses: Academic/Nonprofit Terms; Industry Terms: Not Available to Industry
Depositor comments: HMS clone ID number: HsCD00063793.
How to cite: pGEX-2TKN-bp1 was a gift from Gerhard Wagner (Addgene plasmid # 133428 ; http://n2t.net/addgene:133428 ; RRID:Addgene_133428)
