>Addgene plasmid #133428 | pGEX-2TKN-bp1 | depositor partial sequence | sequence record 256409 | Insert
ATGGACGAGCCACCCTTCAGCGAGGCGGCTTTGGAGCAGGCGCTGGGCGAGCCGTGCGATCTGGACGCGG
CGCTGCTGACCGACATCGAAGACATGCTTCAGCTTATCAACAACCAAGACAGTGACTTCCCTGGCCTATT
TGACCCACCC
